Addgene plasmid #114278: pCWXPGR-pTF-NeuroD1
Purpose: TET-inducible expression of the NeuroD1 protein
Depositing lab: Patrick Salmon. Depositing organization: University of Geneva.
Backbone
  Vector backbone: pCWXPGR65
  Vector type: Lentiviral
  Selectable markers: GFP
Growth in bacteria
  Bacterial resistance: Ampicillin, 100 μg/mL
  Growth temperature: 37°C
  Growth strain: NEB Stable
  Copy number: High Copy
Gene/Insert
  Gene/Insert name: NeuroD1
  Species: M. musculus (mouse)
  Entrez Gene: Neurod1 (a.k.a. BETA2, BHF-1, Nd1, Neurod, bHLHa3)
  Cloning method: Gateway Cloning
Terms and licenses: Academic/Nonprofit Terms; Industry Terms: Not Available to Industry
Depositor comments: Subcloned from Addgene Plasmid #45025. pTF is an optimized TET-promoter, described in HGT 2011, Giry et al.
How to cite: pCWXPGR-pTF-NeuroD1 was a gift from Patrick Salmon (Addgene plasmid # 114278 ; http://n2t.net/addgene:114278 ; RRID:Addgene_114278)
