[The description below was written by a language model from this plasmid's Addgene catalogue record and pLannotate feature annotations shown in this document.]
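Description:
pCWXPGR-pTF-NeuroD1 is an all-in-one, tetracycline-inducible HIV-1-based lentiviral vector built on the pCWXPGR65 backbone for regulated expression of mouse NeuroD1, a bHLH transcription factor that activates E-box-containing promoters and contributes to several cell differentiation pathways. In bacteria it is maintained as a high-copy plasmid through a ColE1/pUC-type origin and selected with ampicillin (AmpR). An SV40 origin also lies in the backbone. The viral portion begins with a CMV enhancer fused to a truncated 5' LTR, followed by the Ψ packaging signal with a partial gag sequence, cPPT/CTS and RRE. It ends with a WPRE and a truncated 3' LTR that carries a loxP site, with a rabbit β-globin polyadenylation signal downstream. A loxP in the 3' LTR would normally be copied to both LTRs on integration, which in principle permits Cre-mediated excision of the provirus, although the record does not state this use.

The payload was assembled by Gateway recombination. Between attB4 and attB1 sits pTF, described by the depositor as an optimized TET promoter and annotated as tet operator repeats upstream of a minimal promoter fragment. The Neurod1 coding sequence lies between attB1 and attB2. Downstream, a human PGK promoter constitutively drives EGFP, followed by a reverse tetracycline transactivator fragment and a RelA (p65) activation domain. The element linking EGFP to the transactivator is not annotated. Transduced cells are thus marked by GFP, the only eukaryotic selectable marker listed, and carry the transactivator needed to switch on NeuroD1 when doxycycline is added. The Addgene-sequenced and depositor sequence records differ by a few nucleotides in length and in their start point, but show the same features in the same order.
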