Features (pLannotate 1.2.2; 37 found; start..end, strand, type, name):
      4..383     +  enhancer       CMV enhancer: human cytomegalovirus immediate early enhancer
    385..642     +  LTR            5' LTR (truncated): truncated 5' long terminal repeat (LTR) from HIV-1
    689..814     +  misc_feature   HIV-1 Ψ: packaging signal of human immunodeficiency virus type 1
    798..1157    +  CDS            HIV-1 gag (fragment): gag protein from human immunodeficiency virus 1; gag
   1306..1423    +  misc_feature   cPPT/CTS: central polypurine tract and central termination sequence of HIV-1
   1566..1649    +  CDS            vif (fragment): VIF_HV1BR - Experimental evidence at protein level: Swiss-Prot protein existence level 1. Counteracts the innate antiviral activity of host APOBEC3F and APOBEC3G. Forms a complex with host APOBEC3F and APOBEC3G thus preventing the entry of these lethally hypermutating enzymes into progeny virions. Recruits an active E3 ubiquitin ligase complex composed of elongin BC, CUL5, and RBX2 to induce polyubiquitination of APOBEC3G and APOBEC3F. In turn, they are directed to the 26S proteasome for degradation. Vif interaction with APOBEC3G also blocks its cytidine deaminase activity in a proteasome-inde
   1783..2016    +  misc_feature   RRE: The Rev response element (RRE) of HIV-1 allows for Rev-dependent mRNA export from the nucleus to the cytoplasm.
   2393..2493    +  CDS            Rev (fragment): human immunodeficiency virus 1 (HIV-1) Rev protein; rev; enhances nuclear export of unspliced and incompletely spliced viral mRNAs
   2522..2542    +  protein_bind   attB4: mutant version of attB; core recombination site for the Gateway® BP reaction BP Clonase™
   2569..2587    +  protein_bind   tet operator: bacterial operator O1 for the tetR and tetA genes tetracycline repressor TetR
   2610..2628    +  protein_bind   tet operator: bacterial operator O1 for the tetR and tetA genes tetracycline repressor TetR
   2651..2678    -  promoter       tetR/tetA promoters (fragment): tetR; overlapping promoters for bacterial tetR and tetA
   2774..2792    +  protein_bind   tet operator: bacterial operator O1 for the tetR and tetA genes tetracycline repressor TetR
   2803..2846    +  promoter       minimal CaMV 35S promoter (fragment): minimal 35S promoter from cauliflower mosaic virus
   2855..2875    +  protein_bind   attB1: mutant version of attB; core recombination site for the Gateway® BP reaction BP Clonase™
   2884..3954    +  CDS            Neurod1: NDF1_MOUSE - Also known as Neurod. Experimental evidence at protein level: Swiss-Prot protein existence level 1. Acts as a transcriptional activator: mediates transcriptional activation by binding to E box-containing promoter consensus core sequences 5'-CANNTG-3'. Associates with the p300/CBP transcription coactivator complex to stimulate transcription of the secretin gene as well as the gene encoding the cyclin-dependent kinase inhibitor CDKN1A. Contributes to the regulation of several cell differentiation pathways, like those that promote the formation of early retinal ganglion cells, inner
   3958..3982    -  protein_bind   attB2: mutant version of attB; recombination site for the Gateway® BP reaction BP Clonase™
   4000..4510    +  promoter       hPGK promoter: human phosphoglycerate kinase 1 promoter
   4532..5248    +  CDS            EGFP: EGFP is a basic (constitutively fluorescent) green fluorescent protein published in 1996, derived from Aequorea victoria. It is reported to be a rapidly-maturing weak dimer with moderate acid sensitivity.
   5330..5953    +  CDS            rtTA3 (fragment): reverse tetracycline transactivator 3 activates expression from Tet-responsive promoters in the presence of doxycycline
   6392..6763    +  CDS            RelA (p65) AD: transcriptional activation domain of human RelA, also known as p65 (O'Shea and Perkins, 2008)
   6783..7371    +  misc_feature   WPRE: woodchuck hepatitis virus posttranscriptional regulatory element
   7379..7498    +  CDS            nef (fragment): NEF_HV1LA - Experimental evidence at protein level: Swiss-Prot protein existence level 1. Extracellular Nef protein targets CD4(+) T-lymphocytes for apoptosis by interacting with CXCR4 surface receptors. From Human immunodeficiency virus type 1 group M subtype B (isolate Lai) (HIV-1).
   7519..7552    +  protein_bind   loxP: Cre-mediated recombination occurs in the 8-bp core sequence (GCATACAT). Cre recombinase
   7572..7752    +  LTR            5' LTR (truncated): truncated 5' long terminal repeat (LTR) from HIV-1
   7855..7910    +  polyA_signal   β-globin poly(A) signal: rabbit β-globin polyadenylation signal (Gil and Proudfoot, 1987)
   8291..8313    -  protein_bind   lac operator (fragment): The lac repressor binds to the lac operator to inhibit transcription in E. coli. This inhibition can be relieved by adding lactose or isopropyl-β-D-thiogalactopyranoside (IPTG). lac repressor encoded by lacI
   8317..8347    -  promoter       lac promoter: promoter for the E. coli lac operon
   8362..8383    -  protein_bind   CAP binding site: CAP binding activates transcription in the presence of cAMP. E. coli catabolite activator protein
   8396..8435    -  CDS            lacI (fragment): lac repressor; lacI; The lac repressor binds to the lac operator to inhibit transcription in E. coli. This inhibition can be relieved by adding lactose or isopropyl-β-D-thiogalactopyranoside (IPTG).
   8442..8464    +  promoter       SV40 promoter (fragment): SV40 enhancer and early promoter
   8488..8623    +  rep_origin     SV40 ori: SV40 origin of replication
   8643..8777    +  polyA_signal   SV40 poly(A) signal: SV40 polyadenylation signal
   8779..8833    -  CDS            lacI (fragment): lac repressor; lacI; The lac repressor binds to the lac operator to inhibit transcription in E. coli. This inhibition can be relieved by adding lactose or isopropyl-β-D-thiogalactopyranoside (IPTG).
   9016..9604    -  rep_origin     ori: high-copy-number ColE1/pMB1/pBR322/pUC origin of replication
   9775..10635   -  CDS            AmpR: β-lactamase; bla; confers resistance to ampicillin, carbenicillin, and related antibiotics
  10636..10740   -  promoter       AmpR promoter: bla
>Addgene plasmid #114278 | pCWXPGR-pTF-NeuroD1 | depositor full sequence | sequence record 215769 | Full Sequence
GTCGACATTGATTATTGACTAGTTATTAATAGTAATCAATTACGGGGTCATTAGTTCATAGCCCATATAT
GGAGTTCCGCGTTACATAACTTACGGTAAATGGCCCGCCTGGCTGACCGCCCAACGACCCCCGCCCATTG
ACGTCAATAATGACGTATGTTCCCATAGTAACGCCAATAGGGACTTTCCATTGACGTCAATGGGTGGACT
ATTTACGGTAAACTGCCCACTTGGCAGTACATCAAGTGTATCATATGCCAAGTACGCCCCCTATTGACGT
CAATGACGGTAAATGGCCCGCCTGGCATTATGCCCAGTACATGACCTTATGGGACTTTCCTACTTGGCAG
TACATCTACGTATTAGTCATCGCTATTACCATGGGAGGCGTGGCCTGGGCGGGACTGGGGAGTGGCGAGC
CCTCAGATCCTGCATATAAGCAGCTGCTTTTTGCCTGTACTGGGTCTCTCTGGTTAGACCAGATCTGAGC
CTGGGAGCTCTCTGGCTAACTAGGGAACCCACTGCTTAAGCCTCAATAAAGCTTGCCTTGAGTGCTTCAA
GTAGTGTGTGCCCGTCTGTTGTGTGACTCTGGTAACTAGAGATCCCTCAGACCCTTTTAGTCAGTGTGGA
AAATCTCTAGCAGTGGCGCCCGAACAGGGACTTGAAAGCGAAAGGGAAACCAGAGGAGCTCTCTCGACGC
AGGACTCGGCTTGCTGAAGCGCGCACGGCAAGAGGCGAGGGGCGGCGACTGGTGAGTACGCCAAAAATTT
TGACTAGCGGAGGCTAGAAGGAGAGAGATGGGTGCGAGAGCGTCAGTATTAAGCGGGGGAGAATTAGATC
GCGATGGGAAAAAATTCGGTTAAGGCCAGGGGGAAAGAAAAAATATAAATTAAAACATATAGTATGGGCA
AGCAGGGAGCTAGAACGATTCGCAGTTAATCCTGGCCTGTTAGAAACATCAGAAGGCTGTAGACAAATAC
TGGGACAGCTACAACCATCCCTTCAGACAGGATCAGAAGAACTTAGATCATTATATAATACAGTAGCAAC
CCTCTATTGTGTGCATCAAAGGATAGAGATAAAAGACACCAAGGAAGCTTTAGACAAGATAGAGGAAGAG
CAAAACAAAAGTAAGAAAAAAGCACAGCAAGCAGCAGGATCTTCAGACCTGGAAATTCCCTACAATCCCC
AAAGTCAAGGAGTAGTAGAATCTATGAATAAAGAATTAAAGAAAATTATAGGACAGGTAAGAGATCAGGC
TGAACATCTTAAGACAGCAGTACAAATGGCAGTATTCATCCACAATTTTAAAAGAAAAGGGGGGATTGGG
GGGTACAGTGCAGGGGAAAGAATAGTAGACATAATAGCAACAGACATACAAACTAAAGAATTACAAAAAC
AAATTACAAAAATTCAAAATTTTCGGGTTTATTACAGGGACAGCAGAAATCCACTTTGGAAAGGACCAGC
AAAGCTCCTCTGGAAAGGTGAAGGGGCAGTAGTAATACAAGATAATAGTGACATAAAAGTAGTGCCAAGA
AGAAAAGCAAAGATCATTAGGGATTATGGAAAACAGATGGCAGGTGATGATTGTGTGGCAAGTAGACAGG
ATGAGGATTAGAACATGGAAAAGTTTAGTAAAACACCATAAGGAGGAGATATGAGGGACAATTGGAGAAG
TGAATTATATAAATATAAAGTAGTAAAAATTGAACCATTAGGAGTAGCACCCACCAAGGCAAAGAGAAGA
GTGGTGCAGAGAGAAAAAAGAGCAGTGGGAATAGGAGCTTTGTTCCTTGGGTTCTTGGGAGCAGCAGGAA
GCACTATGGGCGCAGCGTCAATGACGCTGACGGTACAGGCCAGACAATTATTGTCTGGTATAGTGCAGCA
GCAGAACAATTTGCTGAGGGCTATTGAGGCGCAACAGCATCTGTTGCAACTCACAGTCTGGGGCATCAAG
CAGCTCCAGGCAAGAATCCTGGCTGTGGAAAGATACCTAAAGGATCAACAGCTCCTGGGGATTTGGGGTT
GCTCTGGAAAACTCATTTGCACCACTGCTGTGCCTTGGAATGCTAGTTGGAGTAATAAATCTCTGGAACA
GATTTGGAATCACACGACCTGGATGGAGTGGGACAGAGAAATTAACAATTACACAAGCTTAATACACTCC
TTAATTGAAGAATCGCAAAACCAGCAAGAAAAGAATGAACAAGAATTATTGGAATTAGATAAATGGGCAA
GTTTGTGGAATTGGTTTAACATAACAAATTGGCTGTGGTATATAAAATTATTCATAATGATAGTAGGAGG
CTTGGTAGGTTTAAGAATAGTTTTTGCTGTACTTTCTATAGTGAATAGAGTTAGGCAGGGATATTCACCA
TTATCGTTTCAGACCCACCTCCCAACCCCGAGGGGACCCGACAGGCCCGAAGGAATAGAAGAAGAAGGTG
GAGAGAGAGACAGAGACAGATCCATTCGATTAGTGAACGGATCTCGACGGTATCGCTAGTGATTATCGGA
TCAACTTTGTATAGAAAAGTTGGGTACAACTCCCACTAGACATATCCTACTCTATCATTGATAGAGTGAC
CCTTCCATAGACATATCCTACTCTATCATTGATAGAGTGACCCTTCCACTAGGTTCACTTTTCTCTATCA
TTGATAGGGAGTGGTAAACAATTGATGGACAAAATCTATCAATGATAGAGAGTGCATGTTACTAGTATTG
TTCTTCTCTATCATTGATAGTGACTTTGCCTAATCACTTAGCAACTCTATCATTGATAGAGTTCTAGTAT
TAGCAAGGCCTTTCCTCTATATAAGGAAGTTCATTTCATTTGGAGAAGATCCCCCAAGTTTGTACAAAAA
AGCAGGCTTCACCATGACCAAATCATACAGCGAGAGCGGGCTGATGGGCGAGCCTCAGCCCCAAGGTCCC
CCAAGCTGGACAGATGAGTGTCTCAGTTCTCAGGACGAGGAACACGAGGCAGACAAGAAAGAGGACGAGC
TTGAAGCCATGAATGCAGAGGAGGACTCTCTGAGAAACGGGGGAGAGGAGGAGGAGGAAGATGAGGATCT
AGAGGAAGAGGAGGAAGAAGAAGAGGAGGAGGAGGATCAAAAGCCCAAGAGACGGGGTCCCAAAAAGAAA
AAGATGACCAAGGCGCGCCTAGAACGTTTTAAATTAAGGCGCATGAAGGCCAACGCCCGCGAGCGGAACC
GCATGCACGGGCTGAACGCGGCGCTGGACAACCTGCGCAAGGTGGTACCTTGCTACTCCAAGACCCAGAA
ACTGTCTAAAATAGAGACACTGCGCTTGGCCAAGAACTACATCTGGGCTCTGTCAGAGATCCTGCGCTCA
GGCAAAAGCCCTGATCTGGTCTCCTTCGTACAGACGCTCTGCAAAGGTTTGTCCCAGCCCACTACCAATT
TGGTCGCCGGCTGCCTGCAGCTCAACCCTCGGACTTTCTTGCCTGAGCAGAACCCGGACATGCCCCCGCA
TCTGCCAACCGCCAGCGCTTCCTTCCCGGTGCATCCCTACTCCTACCAGTCCCCTGGACTGCCCAGCCCG
CCCTACGGCACCATGGACAGCTCCCACGTCTTCCACGTCAAGCCGCCGCCACACGCCTACAGCGCAGCTC
TGGAGCCCTTCTTTGAAAGCCCCCTAACTGACTGCACCAGCCCTTCCTTTGACGGACCCCTCAGCCCGCC
GCTCAGCATCAATGGCAACTTCTCTTTCAAACACGAACCATCCGCCGAGTTTGAAAAAAATTATGCCTTT
ACCATGCACTACCCTGCAGCGACGCTGGCAGGGCCCCAAAGCCACGGATCAATCTTCTCTTCCGGTGCCG
CTGCCCCTCGCTGCGAGATCCCCATAGACAACATTATGTCTTTCGATAGCCATTCGCATCATGAGCGAGT
CATGAGTGCCCAGCTTAATGCCATCTTTCACGATTAGACCCAGCTTTCTTGTACAAAGTGGTGATAATCG
AATTCCCACGGGGTTGGGGTTGCGCCTTTTCCAAGGCAGCCCTGGGTTTGCGCAGGGACGCGGCTGCTCT
GGGCGTGGTTCCGGGAAACGCAGCGGCGCCGACCCTGGGTCTCGCACATTCTTCACGTCCGTTCGCAGCG
TCACCCGGATCTTCGCCGCTACCCTTGTGGGCCCCCCGGCGACGCTTCCTGCTCCGCCCCTAAGTCGGGA
AGGTTCCTTGCGGTTCGCGGCGTGCCGGACGTGACAAACGGAAGCCGCACGTCTCACTAGTACCCTCGCA
GACGGACAGCGCCAGGGAGCAATGGCAGCGCGCCGACCGCGATGGGCTGTGGCCAATAGCGGCTGCTCAG
CGGGGCGCGCCGAGAGCAGCGGCCGGGAAGGGGCGGTGCGGGAGGCGGGGTGTGGGGCGGTAGTGTGGGC
CCTGTTCCTGCCCGCGCGGTGTTCCGCATTCTGCAAGCCTCCGGAGCGCACGTCGGCAGTCGGCTCCCTC
GTTGACCGAATCACCGACCTCTCTCCCCAGGGGGATCCACCGGTCGCCACCATGGTGAGCAAGGGCGAGG
AGCTGTTCACCGGGGTGGTGCCCATCCTGGTCGAGCTGGACGGCGACGTAAACGGCCACAAGTTCAGCGT
GTCCGGCGAGGGCGAGGGCGATGCCACCTACGGCAAGCTGACCCTGAAGTTCATCTGCACCACCGGCAAG
CTGCCCGTGCCCTGGCCCACCCTCGTGACCACCCTGACCTACGGCGTGCAGTGCTTCAGCCGCTACCCCG
ACCACATGAAGCAGCACGACTTCTTCAAGTCCGCCATGCCCGAAGGCTACGTCCAGGAGCGCACCATCTT
CTTCAAGGACGACGGCAACTACAAGACCCGCGCCGAGGTGAAGTTCGAGGGCGACACCCTGGTGAACCGC
ATCGAGCTGAAGGGCATCGACTTCAAGGAGGACGGCAACATCCTGGGGCACAAGCTGGAGTACAACTACA
ACAGCCACAACGTCTATATCATGGCCGACAAGCAGAAGAACGGCATCAAGGTGAACTTCAAGATCCGCCA
CAACATCGAGGACGGCAGCGTGCAGCTCGCCGACCACTACCAGCAGAACACCCCCATCGGCGACGGCCCC
GTGCTGCTGCCCGACAACCACTACCTGAGCACCCAGTCCGCCCTGAGCAAAGACCCCAACGAGAAGCGCG
ATCACATGGTCCTGCTGGAGTTCGTGACCGCCGCCGGGATCACTCTCGGCATGGACGAGCTGTACAAGGC
TAGCGGATCAGGTCAATGTACTAACTACGCTTTGTTGAAGCTTGCCGGCGATGTTGAAAGTAACCCCGGT
CCTGGATCCATGTCCAGACTGGACAAGAGCAAAGTCATAAACGGCGCTCTGGAATTACTCAATGGAGTCG
GTATCGAAGGCCTGACGACAAGGAAACTCGCTCAAAAGCTGGGAGTTGAGCAGCCTACCCTGTACTGGCA
CGTGAAGAACAAGCGGGCCCTGCTCGATGCCCTGCCAATCGAGATGCTGGACAGGCATCATACCCACTTC
TGCCCCCTGGAAGGCGAGTCATGGCAAGACTTTCTGCGGAACAACGCCAAGTCATTCCGCTGTGCTCTCC
TCTCACATCGCGACGGGGCTAAAGTGCATCTCGGCACCCGCCCAACAGAGAAACAGTACGAAACCCTGGA
AAATCAGCTCGCGTTCCTGTGTCAGCAAGGCTTCTCCCTGGAGAACGCACTGTACGCTCTGTCCGCCGTG
GGCCACTTTACACTGGGCTGCGTATTGGAGGAACAGGAGCATCAAGTAGCAAAAGAGGAAAGAGAGACAC
CTACCACCGATTCTATGCCCCCACTTCTGAGACAAGCAATTGAGCTGTTCGACCGGCAGGGAGCCGAACC
TGCCTTCCTTTTCGGCCTGGAACTAATCATATGTGGCCTGGAGAAACAGCTAAAGTGCGAAAGCGGCGGG
CCGGCCTCGAGCGAATTCCAGTACCTGCCAGATACAGACGATCGTCACCGGATTGAGGAGAAACGTAAAA
GGACATATGAGACCTTCAAGAGCATCATGAAGAAGAGTCCTTTCAGCGGACCCACCGACCCCCGGCCTCC
ACCTCGACGCATTGCTGTGCCTTCCCGCAGCTCAGCTTCTGTCCCCAAGCCAGCACCCCAGCCCTATCCC
TTTACGTCATCCCTGAGCACCATCAACTATGATGAGTTTCCCACCATGGTGTTTCCTTCTGGGCAGATCA
GCCAGGCCTCGGCCTTGGCCCCGGCCCCTCCCCAAGTCCTGCCCCAGGCTCCAGCCCCTGCCCCTGCTCC
AGCCATGGTATCAGCTCTGGCCCAGGCCCCAGCCCCTGTCCCAGTCCTAGCCCCAGGCCCTCCTCAGGCT
GTGGCCCCACCTGCCCCCAAGCCCACCCAGGCTGGGGAAGGAACGCTGTCAGAGGCCCTGCTGCAGCTGC
AGTTTGATGATGAAGACCTGGGGGCCTTGCTTGGCAACAGCACAGACCCAGCTGTGTTCACAGACCTGGC
ATCCGTCGACAACTCCGAGTTTCAGCAGCTGCTGAACCAGGGCATACCTGTGGCCCCCCACACAACTGAG
CCCATGCTGATGGAGTACCCTGAGGCTATAACTCGCCTAGTGACAGGGGCCCAGAGGCCCCCCGACCCAG
CTCCTGCTCCACTGGGGGCCCCGGGGCTCCCCAATGGCCTCCTTTCAGGAGATGAAGACTTCTCCTCCAT
TGCGGACATGGACTTCTCAGCCCTGCTGAGTCAGATCAGCTCCTAAGATCAAGCTTATCGATAATCAACC
TCTGGATTACAAAATTTGTGAAAGATTGACTGGTATTCTTAACTATGTTGCTCCTTTTACGCTATGTGGA
TACGCTGCTTTAATGCCTTTGTATCATGCTATTGCTTCCCGTATGGCTTTCATTTTCTCCTCCTTGTATA
AATCCTGGTTGCTGTCTCTTTATGAGGAGTTGTGGCCCGTTGTCAGGCAACGTGGCGTGGTGTGCACTGT
GTTTGCTGACGCAACCCCCACTGGTTGGGGCATTGCCACCACCTGTCAGCTCCTTTCCGGGACTTTCGCT
TTCCCCCTCCCTATTGCCACGGCGGAACTCATCGCCGCCTGCCTTGCCCGCTGCTGGACAGGGGCTCGGC
TGTTGGGCACTGACAATTCCGTGGTGTTGTCGGGGAAATCATCGTCCTTTCCTTGGCTGCTCGCCTGTGT
TGCCACCTGGATTCTGCGCGGGACGTCCTTCTGCTACGTCCCTTCGGCCCTCAATCCAGCGGACCTTCCT
TCCCGCGGCCTGCTGCCGGCTCTGCGGCCTCTTCCGCGTCTTCGCCTTCGCCCTCAGACGAGTCGGATCT
CCCTTTGGGCCGCCTCCCCGCATCGATACCGTCGACCTCGAGGTTCGCTTTAAGACCAATGACTTACAAG
GCAGCTGTAGATCTTAGCCACTTTTTAAAAGAAAAGGGGGGACTGGAAGGGCTAATTCACTCCCAACGAA
GACAAGATGGGATCAATTCACCATGGGAATAACTTCGTATAGCATACATTATACGAAGTTATGCTGCTTT
TTGCTTGTACTGGGTCTCTCTGGTTAGACCAGATCTGAGCCTGGGAGCTCTCTGGCTAACTAGGGAACCC
ACTGCTTAAGCCTCAATAAAGCTTGCCTTGAGTGCTTCAAGTAGTGTGTGCCCGTCTGTTGTGTGACTCT
GGTAACTAGAGATCCCTCAGACCCTTTTAGTCAGTGTGGAAAATCTCTAGCAGCATCTAGTTGAATCGCC
AGTGTGTCGAGCTAGCAGATCTTTTTCCCTCTGCCAAAAATTATGGGGACATCATGAAGCCCCTTGAGCA
TCTGACTTCTGGCTAATAAAGGAAATTTATTTTCATTGCAATAGTGTGTTGGAATTTTTTGTGTCTCTCA
CTCGGAAGGACATATGGGAGGGCAAATCATTTAAAACATCAGAATGAGTATTTGGTTTAGAGTTTGGCAA
CATATGCCATATGCTGGCTGCCATGAACAAAGGTGGCTATAAAGAGGTCATCAGTATATGAAACAGCCCC
CTGCTGTCCATTCCTTATTCCATAGAAAAGCCTTGACTTGAGGTTAGATTTTTTTTATATTTTGTTTTGT
GTTATTTTTTTCTTTAACATCCCTAAAATTTTCCTTACATGTTTTACTAGCCAGATTTTTCCTCCTCTCC
TGACTACTCCCAGTCATAGCTGTCCCTCTTCTCTTATGAAGATCCCTCGACCTGCAGCCCAAGCTTGGCG
TAATCATGGTCATAGCTGTTTCCTGTGTGAAATTGTTATCCGCTCACAATTCCACACAACATACGAGCCG
GAAGCATAAAGTGTAAAGCCTGGGGTGCCTAATGAGTGAGCTAACTCACATTAATTGCGTTGCGCTCACT
GCCCGCTTTCCAGTCGGGAAACCTGTCGTGCCAGCGGATCCGCATCTCAATTAGTCAGCAACCATAGTCC
CGCCCCTAACTCCGCCCATCCCGCCCCTAACTCCGCCCAGTTCCGCCCATTCTCCGCCCCATGGCTGACT
AATTTTTTTTATTTATGCAGAGGCCGAGGCCGCCTCGGCCTCTGAGCTATTCCAGAAGTAGTGAGGAGGC
TTTTTTGGAGGCCTAGGCTTTTGCAAAAAGCTAACTTGTTTATTGCAGCTTATAATGGTTACAAATAAAG
CAATAGCATCACAAATTTCACAAATAAAGCATTTTTTTCACTGCATTCTAGTTGTGGTTTGTCCAAACTC
ATCAATGTATCTTATCATGTCTGGATCCGCTGCATTAATGAATCGGCCAACGCGCGGGGAGAGGCGGTTT
GCGTATTGGGCGCTCTTCCGCTTCCTCGCTCACTGACTCGCTGCGCTCGGTCGTTCGGCTGCGGCGAGCG
GTATCAGCTCACTCAAAGGCGGTAATACGGTTATCCACAGAATCAGGGGATAACGCAGGAAAGAACATGT
GAGCAAAAGGCCAGCAAAAGGCCAGGAACCGTAAAAAGGCCGCGTTGCTGGCGTTTTTCCATAGGCTCCG
CCCCCCTGACGAGCATCACAAAAATCGACGCTCAAGTCAGAGGTGGCGAAACCCGACAGGACTATAAAGA
TACCAGGCGTTTCCCCCTGGAAGCTCCCTCGTGCGCTCTCCTGTTCCGACCCTGCCGCTTACCGGATACC
TGTCCGCCTTTCTCCCTTCGGGAAGCGTGGCGCTTTCTCAATGCTCACGCTGTAGGTATCTCAGTTCGGT
GTAGGTCGTTCGCTCCAAGCTGGGCTGTGTGCACGAACCCCCCGTTCAGCCCGACCGCTGCGCCTTATCC
GGTAACTATCGTCTTGAGTCCAACCCGGTAAGACACGACTTATCGCCACTGGCAGCAGCCACTGGTAACA
GGATTAGCAGAGCGAGGTATGTAGGCGGTGCTACAGAGTTCTTGAAGTGGTGGCCTAACTACGGCTACAC
TAGAAGGACAGTATTTGGTATCTGCGCTCTGCTGAAGCCAGTTACCTTCGGAAAAAGAGTTGGTAGCTCT
TGATCCGGCAAACAAACCACCGCTGGTAGCGGTGGTTTTTTTGTTTGCAAGCAGCAGATTACGCGCAGAA
AAAAAGGATCTCAAGAAGATCCTTTGATCTTTTCTACGGGGTCTGACGCTCAGTGGAACGAAAACTCACG
TTAAGGGATTTTGGTCATGAGATTATCAAAAAGGATCTTCACCTAGATCCTTTTAAATTAAAAATGAAGT
TTTAAATCAATCTAAAGTATATATGAGTAAACTTGGTCTGACAGTTACCAATGCTTAATCAGTGAGGCAC
CTATCTCAGCGATCTGTCTATTTCGTTCATCCATAGTTGCCTGACTCCCCGTCGTGTAGATAACTACGAT
ACGGGAGGGCTTACCATCTGGCCCCAGTGCTGCAATGATACCGCGAGACCCACGCTCACCGGCTCCAGAT
TTATCAGCAATAAACCAGCCAGCCGGAAGGGCCGAGCGCAGAAGTGGTCCTGCAACTTTATCCGCCTCCA
TCCAGTCTATTAATTGTTGCCGGGAAGCTAGAGTAAGTAGTTCGCCAGTTAATAGTTTGCGCAACGTTGT
TGCCATTGCTACAGGCATCGTGGTGTCACGCTCGTCGTTTGGTATGGCTTCATTCAGCTCCGGTTCCCAA
CGATCAAGGCGAGTTACATGATCCCCCATGTTGTGCAAAAAAGCGGTTAGCTCCTTCGGTCCTCCGATCG
TTGTCAGAAGTAAGTTGGCCGCAGTGTTATCACTCATGGTTATGGCAGCACTGCATAATTCTCTTACTGT
CATGCCATCCGTAAGATGCTTTTCTGTGACTGGTGAGTACTCAACCAAGTCATTCTGAGAATAGTGTATG
CGGCGACCGAGTTGCTCTTGCCCGGCGTCAATACGGGATAATACCGCGCCACATAGCAGAACTTTAAAAG
TGCTCATCATTGGAAAACGTTCTTCGGGGCGAAAACTCTCAAGGATCTTACCGCTGTTGAGATCCAGTTC
GATGTAACCCACTCGTGCACCCAACTGATCTTCAGCATCTTTTACTTTCACCAGCGTTTCTGGGTGAGCA
AAAACAGGAAGGCAAAATGCCGCAAAAAAGGGAATAAGGGCGACACGGAAATGTTGAATACTCATACTCT
TCCTTTTTCAATATTATTGAAGCATTTATCAGGGTTATTGTCTCATGAGCGGATACATATTTGAATGTAT
TTAGAAAAATAAACAAATAGGGGTTCCGCGCACATTTCCCCGAAAAGTGCCACCTG
