Features (pLannotate 1.2.2; 37 found; start..end, strand, type, name):
     11..54      +  promoter       minimal CaMV 35S promoter (fragment): minimal 35S promoter from cauliflower mosaic virus
     63..83      +  protein_bind   attB1: mutant version of attB; core recombination site for the Gateway® BP reaction BP Clonase™
     92..1162    +  CDS            Neurod1: NDF1_MOUSE - Also known as Neurod. Experimental evidence at protein level: Swiss-Prot protein existence level 1. Acts as a transcriptional activator: mediates transcriptional activation by binding to E box-containing promoter consensus core sequences 5'-CANNTG-3'. Associates with the p300/CBP transcription coactivator complex to stimulate transcription of the secretin gene as well as the gene encoding the cyclin-dependent kinase inhibitor CDKN1A. Contributes to the regulation of several cell differentiation pathways, like those that promote the formation of early retinal ganglion cells, inner
   1166..1190    -  protein_bind   attB2: mutant version of attB; recombination site for the Gateway® BP reaction BP Clonase™
   1207..1717    +  promoter       hPGK promoter: human phosphoglycerate kinase 1 promoter
   1739..2455    +  CDS            EGFP: EGFP is a basic (constitutively fluorescent) green fluorescent protein published in 1996, derived from Aequorea victoria. It is reported to be a rapidly-maturing weak dimer with moderate acid sensitivity.
   2537..3160    +  CDS            rtTA3 (fragment): reverse tetracycline transactivator 3 activates expression from Tet-responsive promoters in the presence of doxycycline
   3599..3970    +  CDS            RelA (p65) AD: transcriptional activation domain of human RelA, also known as p65 (O'Shea and Perkins, 2008)
   3996..4584    +  misc_feature   WPRE: woodchuck hepatitis virus posttranscriptional regulatory element
   4592..4711    +  CDS            nef (fragment): NEF_HV1LA - Experimental evidence at protein level: Swiss-Prot protein existence level 1. Extracellular Nef protein targets CD4(+) T-lymphocytes for apoptosis by interacting with CXCR4 surface receptors. From Human immunodeficiency virus type 1 group M subtype B (isolate Lai) (HIV-1).
   4732..4765    +  protein_bind   loxP: Cre-mediated recombination occurs in the 8-bp core sequence (GCATACAT). Cre recombinase
   4785..4965    +  LTR            5' LTR (truncated): truncated 5' long terminal repeat (LTR) from HIV-1
   5068..5123    +  polyA_signal   β-globin poly(A) signal: rabbit β-globin polyadenylation signal (Gil and Proudfoot, 1987)
   5506..5528    -  protein_bind   lac operator (fragment): The lac repressor binds to the lac operator to inhibit transcription in E. coli. This inhibition can be relieved by adding lactose or isopropyl-β-D-thiogalactopyranoside (IPTG). lac repressor encoded by lacI
   5532..5562    -  promoter       lac promoter: promoter for the E. coli lac operon
   5577..5598    -  protein_bind   CAP binding site: CAP binding activates transcription in the presence of cAMP. E. coli catabolite activator protein
   5611..5650    -  CDS            lacI (fragment): lac repressor; lacI; The lac repressor binds to the lac operator to inhibit transcription in E. coli. This inhibition can be relieved by adding lactose or isopropyl-β-D-thiogalactopyranoside (IPTG).
   5657..5679    +  promoter       SV40 promoter (fragment): SV40 enhancer and early promoter
   5703..5838    +  rep_origin     SV40 ori: SV40 origin of replication
   5858..5992    +  polyA_signal   SV40 poly(A) signal: SV40 polyadenylation signal
   5994..6048    -  CDS            lacI (fragment): lac repressor; lacI; The lac repressor binds to the lac operator to inhibit transcription in E. coli. This inhibition can be relieved by adding lactose or isopropyl-β-D-thiogalactopyranoside (IPTG).
   6231..6818    -  rep_origin     ori: high-copy-number ColE1/pMB1/pBR322/pUC origin of replication
   6989..7849    -  CDS            AmpR: β-lactamase; bla; confers resistance to ampicillin, carbenicillin, and related antibiotics
   7850..7954    -  promoter       AmpR promoter: bla
   7985..8364    +  enhancer       CMV enhancer: human cytomegalovirus immediate early enhancer
   8366..8623    +  LTR            5' LTR (truncated): truncated 5' long terminal repeat (LTR) from HIV-1
   8670..8795    +  misc_feature   HIV-1 Ψ: packaging signal of human immunodeficiency virus type 1
   8779..9138    +  CDS            HIV-1 gag (fragment): gag protein from human immunodeficiency virus 1; gag
   9287..9404    +  misc_feature   cPPT/CTS: central polypurine tract and central termination sequence of HIV-1
   9547..9630    +  CDS            vif (fragment): VIF_HV1BR - Experimental evidence at protein level: Swiss-Prot protein existence level 1. Counteracts the innate antiviral activity of host APOBEC3F and APOBEC3G. Forms a complex with host APOBEC3F and APOBEC3G thus preventing the entry of these lethally hypermutating enzymes into progeny virions. Recruits an active E3 ubiquitin ligase complex composed of elongin BC, CUL5, and RBX2 to induce polyubiquitination of APOBEC3G and APOBEC3F. In turn, they are directed to the 26S proteasome for degradation. Vif interaction with APOBEC3G also blocks its cytidine deaminase activity in a proteasome-inde
   9764..9997    +  misc_feature   RRE: The Rev response element (RRE) of HIV-1 allows for Rev-dependent mRNA export from the nucleus to the cytoplasm.
  10374..10474   +  CDS            Rev (fragment): human immunodeficiency virus 1 (HIV-1) Rev protein; rev; enhances nuclear export of unspliced and incompletely spliced viral mRNAs
  10501..10521   +  protein_bind   attB4: mutant version of attB; core recombination site for the Gateway® BP reaction BP Clonase™
  10548..10566   +  protein_bind   tet operator: bacterial operator O1 for the tetR and tetA genes tetracycline repressor TetR
  10589..10607   +  protein_bind   tet operator: bacterial operator O1 for the tetR and tetA genes tetracycline repressor TetR
  10630..10657   -  promoter       tetR/tetA promoters (fragment): tetR; overlapping promoters for bacterial tetR and tetA
  10753..10771   +  protein_bind   tet operator: bacterial operator O1 for the tetR and tetA genes tetracycline repressor TetR
>Addgene plasmid #114278 | pCWXPGR-pTF-NeuroD1 | addgene full sequence | sequence record 218734 | Addgene NGS Result
TCTAGTATTAGCAAGGCCTTTCCTCTATATAAGGAAGTTCATTTCATTTGGAGAAGATCCCCCAAGTTTG
TACAAAAAAGCAGGCTTCACCATGACCAAATCATACAGCGAGAGCGGGCTGATGGGCGAGCCTCAGCCCC
AAGGTCCCCCAAGCTGGACAGATGAGTGTCTCAGTTCTCAGGACGAGGAACACGAGGCAGACAAGAAAGA
GGACGAGCTTGAAGCCATGAATGCAGAGGAGGACTCTCTGAGAAACGGGGGAGAGGAGGAGGAGGAAGAT
GAGGATCTAGAGGAAGAGGAGGAAGAAGAAGAGGAGGAGGAGGATCAAAAGCCCAAGAGACGGGGTCCCA
AAAAGAAAAAGATGACCAAGGCGCGCCTAGAACGTTTTAAATTAAGGCGCATGAAGGCCAACGCCCGCGA
GCGGAACCGCATGCACGGGCTGAACGCGGCGCTGGACAACCTGCGCAAGGTGGTACCTTGCTACTCCAAG
ACCCAGAAACTGTCTAAAATAGAGACACTGCGCTTGGCCAAGAACTACATCTGGGCTCTGTCAGAGATCC
TGCGCTCAGGCAAAAGCCCTGATCTGGTCTCCTTCGTACAGACGCTCTGCAAAGGTTTGTCCCAGCCCAC
TACCAATTTGGTCGCCGGCTGCCTGCAGCTCAACCCTCGGACTTTCTTGCCTGAGCAGAACCCGGACATG
CCCCCGCATCTGCCAACCGCCAGCGCTTCCTTCCCGGTGCATCCCTACTCCTACCAGTCCCCTGGACTGC
CCAGCCCGCCCTACGGCACCATGGACAGCTCCCACGTCTTCCACGTCAAGCCGCCGCCACACGCCTACAG
CGCAGCTCTGGAGCCCTTCTTTGAAAGCCCCCTAACTGACTGCACCAGCCCTTCCTTTGACGGACCCCTC
AGCCCGCCGCTCAGCATCAATGGCAACTTCTCTTTCAAACACGAACCATCCGCCGAGTTTGAAAAAAATT
ATGCCTTTACCATGCACTACCCTGCAGCGACGCTGGCAGGGCCCCAAAGCCACGGATCAATCTTCTCTTC
CGGTGCCGCTGCCCCTCGCTGCGAGATCCCCATAGACAACATTATGTCTTTCGATAGCCATTCGCATCAT
GAGCGAGTCATGAGTGCCCAGCTTAATGCCATCTTTCACGATTAGACCCAGCTTTCTTGTACAAAGTGGT
GATAATCGAATTCCACGGGGTTGGGGTTGCGCCTTTTCCAAGGCAGCCCTGGGTTTGCGCAGGGACGCGG
CTGCTCTGGGCGTGGTTCCGGGAAACGCAGCGGCGCCGACCCTGGGTCTCGCACATTCTTCACGTCCGTT
CGCAGCGTCACCCGGATCTTCGCCGCTACCCTTGTGGGCCCCCCGGCGACGCTTCCTGCTCCGCCCCTAA
GTCGGGAAGGTTCCTTGCGGTTCGCGGCGTGCCGGACGTGACAAACGGAAGCCGCACGTCTCACTAGTAC
CCTCGCAGACGGACAGCGCCAGGGAGCAATGGCAGCGCGCCGACCGCGATGGGCTGTGGCCAATAGCGGC
TGCTCAGCAGGGCGCGCCGAGAGCAGCGGCCGGGAAGGGGCGGTGCGGGAGGCGGGGTGTGGGGCGGTAG
TGTGGGCCCTGTTCCTGCCCGCGCGGTGTTCCGCATTCTGCAAGCCTCCGGAGCGCACGTCGGCAGTCGG
CTCCCTCGTTGACCGAATCACCGACCTCTCTCCCCAGGGGGATCCACCGGTCGCCACCATGGTGAGCAAG
GGCGAGGAGCTGTTCACCGGGGTGGTGCCCATCCTGGTCGAGCTGGACGGCGACGTAAACGGCCACAAGT
TCAGCGTGTCCGGCGAGGGCGAGGGCGATGCCACCTACGGCAAGCTGACCCTGAAGTTCATCTGCACCAC
CGGCAAGCTGCCCGTGCCCTGGCCCACCCTCGTGACCACCCTGACCTACGGCGTGCAGTGCTTCAGCCGC
TACCCCGACCACATGAAGCAGCACGACTTCTTCAAGTCCGCCATGCCCGAAGGCTACGTCCAGGAGCGCA
CCATCTTCTTCAAGGACGACGGCAACTACAAGACCCGCGCCGAGGTGAAGTTCGAGGGCGACACCCTGGT
GAACCGCATCGAGCTGAAGGGCATCGACTTCAAGGAGGACGGCAACATCCTGGGGCACAAGCTGGAGTAC
AACTACAACAGCCACAACGTCTATATCATGGCCGACAAGCAGAAGAACGGCATCAAGGTGAACTTCAAGA
TCCGCCACAACATCGAGGACGGCAGCGTGCAGCTCGCCGACCACTACCAGCAGAACACCCCCATCGGCGA
CGGCCCCGTGCTGCTGCCCGACAACCACTACCTGAGCACCCAGTCCGCCCTGAGCAAAGACCCCAACGAG
AAGCGCGATCACATGGTCCTGCTGGAGTTCGTGACCGCCGCCGGGATCACTCTCGGCATGGACGAGCTGT
ACAAGGCTAGCGGATCAGGTCAATGTACTAACTACGCTTTGTTGAAGCTTGCCGGCGATGTTGAAAGTAA
CCCCGGTCCTGGATCCATGTCCAGACTGGACAAGAGCAAAGTCATAAACGGCGCTCTGGAATTACTCAAT
GGAGTCGGTATCGAAGGCCTGACGACAAGGAAACTCGCTCAAAAGCTGGGAGTTGAGCAGCCTACCCTGT
ACTGGCACGTGAAGAACAAGCGGGCCCTGCTCGATGCCCTGCCAATCGAGATGCTGGACAGGCATCATAC
CCACTTCTGCCCCCTGGAAGGCGAGTCATGGCAAGACTTTCTGCGGAACAACGCCAAGTCATTCCGCTGT
GCTCTCCTCTCACATCGCGACGGGGCTAAAGTGCATCTCGGCACCCGCCCAACAGAGAAACAGTACGAAA
CCCTGGAAAATCAGCTCGCGTTCCTGTGTCAGCAAGGCTTCTCCCTGGAGAACGCACTGTACGCTCTGTC
CGCCGTGGGCCACTTTACACTGGGCTGCGTATTGGAGGAACAGGAGCATCAAGTAGCAAAAGAGGAAAGA
GAGACACCTACCACCGATTCTATGCCCCCACTTCTGAGACAAGCAATTGAGCTGTTCGACCGGCAGGGAG
CCGAACCTGCCTTCCTTTTCGGCCTGGAACTAATCATATGTGGCCTGGAGAAACAGCTAAAGTGCGAAAG
CGGCGGGCCGGCCTCGAGCGAATTCCAGTACCTGCCAGATACAGACGATCGTCACCGGATTGAGGAGAAA
CGTAAAAGGACATATGAGACCTTCAAGAGCATCATGAAGAAGAGTCCTTTCAGCGGACCCACCGACCCCC
GGCCTCCACCTCGACGCATTGCTGTGCCTTCCCGCAGCTCAGCTTCTGTCCCCAAGCCAGCACCCCAGCC
CTATCCCTTTACGTCATCCCTGAGCACCATCAACTATGATGAGTTTCCCACCATGGTGTTTCCTTCTGGG
CAGATCAGCCAGGCCTCGGCCTTGGCCCCGGCCCCTCCCCAAGTCCTGCCCCAGGCTCCAGCCCCTGCCC
CTGCTCCAGCCATGGTATCAGCTCTGGCCCAGGCCCCAGCCCCTGTCCCAGTCCTAGCCCCAGGCCCTCC
TCAGGCTGTGGCCCCACCTGCCCCCAAGCCCACCCAGGCTGGGGAAGGAACGCTGTCAGAGGCCCTGCTG
CAGCTGCAGTTTGATGATGAAGACCTGGGGGCCTTGCTTGGCAACAGCACAGACCCAGCTGTGTTCACAG
ACCTGGCATCCGTCGACAACTCCGAGTTTCAGCAGCTGCTGAACCAGGGCATACCTGTGGCCCCCCACAC
AACTGAGCCCATGCTGATGGAGTACCCTGAGGCTATAACTCGCCTAGTGACAGGGGCCCAGAGGCCCCCC
GACCCAGCTCCTGCTCCACTGGGGGCCCCGGGGCTCCCCAATGGCCTCCTTTCAGGAGATGAAGACTTCT
CCTCCATTGCGGACATGGACTTCTCAGCCCTGCTGAGTCAGATCAGCTCCTAAAGATCTGATCAAGCTTA
TCGATAATCAACCTCTGGATTACAAAATTTGTGAAAGATTGACTGGTATTCTTAACTATGTTGCTCCTTT
TACGCTATGTGGATACGCTGCTTTAATGCCTTTGTATCATGCTATTGCTTCCCGTATGGCTTTCATTTTC
TCCTCCTTGTATAAATCCTGGTTGCTGTCTCTTTATGAGGAGTTGTGGCCCGTTGTCAGGCAACGTGGCG
TGGTGTGCACTGTGTTTGCTGACGCAACCCCCACTGGTTGGGGCATTGCCACCACCTGTCAGCTCCTTTC
CGGGACTTTCGCTTTCCCCCTCCCTATTGCCACGGCGGAACTCATCGCCGCCTGCCTTGCCCGCTGCTGG
ACAGGGGCTCGGCTGTTGGGCACTGACAATTCCGTGGTGTTGTCGGGGAAATCATCGTCCTTTCCTTGGC
TGCTCGCCTGTGTTGCCACCTGGATTCTGCGCGGGACGTCCTTCTGCTACGTCCCTTCGGCCCTCAATCC
AGCGGACCTTCCTTCCCGCGGCCTGCTGCCGGCTCTGCGGCCTCTTCCGCGTCTTCGCCTTCGCCCTCAG
ACGAGTCGGATCTCCCTTTGGGCCGCCTCCCCGCATCGATACCGTCGACCTCGAGGTTCGCTTTAAGACC
AATGACTTACAAGGCAGCTGTAGATCTTAGCCACTTTTTAAAAGAAAAGGGGGGACTGGAAGGGCTAATT
CACTCCCAACGAAGACAAGATGGGATCAATTCACCATGGGAATAACTTCGTATAGCATACATTATACGAA
GTTATGCTGCTTTTTGCTTGTACTGGGTCTCTCTGGTTAGACCAGATCTGAGCCTGGGAGCTCTCTGGCT
AACTAGGGAACCCACTGCTTAAGCCTCAATAAAGCTTGCCTTGAGTGCTTCAAGTAGTGTGTGCCCGTCT
GTTGTGTGACTCTGGTAACTAGAGATCCCTCAGACCCTTTTAGTCAGTGTGGAAAATCTCTAGCAGCATC
TAGTTGAATCGCCAGTGTGTCGAGCTAGCAGATCTTTTTCCCTCTGCCAAAAATTATGGGGACATCATGA
AGCCCCTTGAGCATCTGACTTCTGGCTAATAAAGGAAATTTATTTTCATTGCAATAGTGTGTTGGAATTT
TTTGTGTCTCTCACTCGGAAGGACATATGGGAGGGCAAATCATTTAAAACATCAGAATGAGTATTTGGTT
TAGAGTTTGGCAACATATGCCCATATGCTGGCTGCCATGAACAAAGGTTGGCTATAAAGAGGTCATCAGT
ATATGAAACAGCCCCCTGCTGTCCATTCCTTATTCCATAGAAAAGCCTTGACTTGAGGTTAGATTTTTTT
TATATTTTGTTTTGTGTTATTTTTTTCTTTAACATCCCTAAAATTTTCCTTACATGTTTTACTAGCCAGA
TTTTTCCTCCTCTCCTGACTACTCCCAGTCATAGCTGTCCCTCTTCTCTTATGGAGATCCCTCGACCTGC
AGCCCAAGCTTGGCGTAATCATGGTCATAGCTGTTTCCTGTGTGAAATTGTTATCCGCTCACAATTCCAC
ACAACATACGAGCCGGAAGCATAAAGTGTAAAGCCTGGGGTGCCTAATGAGTGAGCTAACTCACATTAAT
TGCGTTGCGCTCACTGCCCGCTTTCCAGTCGGGAAACCTGTCGTGCCAGCGGATCCGCATCTCAATTAGT
CAGCAACCATAGTCCCGCCCCTAACTCCGCCCATCCCGCCCCTAACTCCGCCCAGTTCCGCCCATTCTCC
GCCCCATGGCTGACTAATTTTTTTTATTTATGCAGAGGCCGAGGCCGCCTCGGCCTCTGAGCTATTCCAG
AAGTAGTGAGGAGGCTTTTTTGGAGGCCTAGGCTTTTGCAAAAAGCTAACTTGTTTATTGCAGCTTATAA
TGGTTACAAATAAAGCAATAGCATCACAAATTTCACAAATAAAGCATTTTTTTCACTGCATTCTAGTTGT
GGTTTGTCCAAACTCATCAATGTATCTTATCATGTCTGGATCCGCTGCATTAATGAATCGGCCAACGCGC
GGGGAGAGGCGGTTTGCGTATTGGGCGCTCTTCCGCTTCCTCGCTCACTGACTCGCTGCGCTCGGTCGTT
CGGCTGCGGCGAGCGGTATCAGCTCACTCAAAGGCGGTAATACGGTTATCCACAGAATCAGGGGATAACG
CAGGAAAGAACATGTGAGCAAAAGGCCAGCAAAAGGCCAGGAACCGTAAAAAGGCCGCGTTGCTGGCGTT
TTTCCATAGGCTCCGCCCCCCTGACGAGCATCACAAAAATCGACGCTCAAGTCAGAGGTGGCGAAACCCG
ACAGGACTATAAAGATACCAGGCGTTTCCCCCTGGAAGCTCCCTCGTGCGCTCTCCTGTTCCGACCCTGC
CGCTTACGGATACCTGTCCGCCTTTCTCCCTTCGGGAAGCGTGGCGCTTTCTCATAGCTCACGCTGTAGG
TATCTCAGTTCGGTGTAGGTCGTTCGCTCCAAGCTGGGCTGTGTGCACGAACCCCCCGTTCAGCCCGACC
GCTGCGCCTTATCCGGTAACTATCGTCTTGAGTCCAACCCGGTAAGACACGACTTATCGCCACTGGCAGC
AGCCACTGGTAACAGGATTAGCAGAGCGAGGTATGTAGGCGGTGCTACAGAGTTCTTGAAGTGGTGGCCT
AACTACGGCTACACTAGAAGAACAGTATTTGGTATCTGCGCTCTGCTGAAGCCAGTTACCTTCGGAAAAA
GAGTTGGTAGCTCTTGATCCGGCAAACAAACCACCGCTGGTAGCGGTGGTTTTTTTGTTTGCAAGCAGCA
GATTACGCGCAGAAAAAAAGGATCTCAAGAAGATCCTTTGATCTTTTCTACGGGGTCTGACGCTCAGTGG
AACGAAAACTCACGTTAAGGGATTTTGGTCATGAGATTATCAAAAAGGATCTTCACCTAGATCCTTTTAA
ATTAAAAATGAAGTTTTAAATCAATCTAAAGTATATATGAGTAAACTTGGTCTGACAGTTACCAATGCTT
AATCAGTGAGGCACCTATCTCAGCGATCTGTCTATTTCGTTCATCCATAGTTGCCTGACTCCCCGTCGTG
TAGATAACTACGATACGGGAGGGCTTACCATCTGGCCCCAGTGCTGCAATGATACCGCGAGACCCACGCT
CACCGGCTCCAGATTTATCAGCAATAAACCAGCCAGCCGGAAGGGCCGAGCGCAGAAGTGGTCCTGCAAC
TTTATCCGCCTCCATCCAGTCTATTAATTGTTGCCGGGAAGCTAGAGTAAGTAGTTCGCCAGTTAATAGT
TTGCGCAACGTTGTTGCCATTGCTACAGGCATCGTGGTGTCACGCTCGTCGTTTGGTATGGCTTCATTCA
GCTCCGGTTCCCAACGATCAAGGCGAGTTACATGATCCCCCATGTTGTGCAAAAAAGCGGTTAGCTCCTT
CGGTCCTCCGATCGTTGTCAGAAGTAAGTTGGCCGCAGTGTTATCACTCATGGTTATGGCAGCACTGCAT
AATTCTCTTACTGTCATGCCATCCGTAAGATGCTTTTCTGTGACTGGTGAGTACTCAACCAAGTCATTCT
GAGAATAGTGTATGCGGCGACCGAGTTGCTCTTGCCCGGCGTCAATACGGGATAATACCGCGCCACATAG
CAGAACTTTAAAAGTGCTCATCATTGGAAAACGTTCTTCGGGGCGAAAACTCTCAAGGATCTTACCGCTG
TTGAGATCCAGTTCGATGTAACCCACTCGTGCACCCAACTGATCTTCAGCATCTTTTACTTTCACCAGCG
TTTCTGGGTGAGCAAAAACAGGAAGGCAAAATGCCGCAAAAAAGGGAATAAGGGCGACACGGAAATGTTG
AATACTCATACTCTTCCTTTTTCAATATTATTGAAGCATTTATCAGGGTTATTGTCTCATGAGCGGATAC
ATATTTGAATGTATTTAGAAAAATAAACAAATAGGGGTTCCGCGCACATTTCCCCGAAAAGTGCCACCTG
GGTCGACATTGATTATTGACTAGTTATTAATAGTAATCAATTACGGGGTCATTAGTTCATAGCCCATATA
TGGAGTTCCGCGTTACATAACTTACGGTAAATGGCCCGCCTGGCTGACCGCCCAACGACCCCCGCCCATT
GACGTCAATAATGACGTATGTTCCCATAGTAACGCCAATAGGGACTTTCCATTGACGTCAATGGGTGGAG
TATTTACGGTAAACTGCCCACTTGGCAGTACATCAAGTGTATCATATGCCAAGTACGCCCCCTATTGACG
TCAATGACGGTAAATGGCCCGCCTGGCATTATGCCCAGTACATGACCTTATGGGACTTTCCTACTTGGCA
GTACATCTACGTATTAGTCATCGCTATTACCATGGGAGGCGTGGCCTGGGCGGGACTGGGGAGTGGCGAG
CCCTCAGATCCTGCATATAAGCAGCTGCTTTTTGCCTGTACTGGGTCTCTCTGGTTAGACCAGATCTGAG
CCTGGGAGCTCTCTGGCTAACTAGGGAACCCACTGCTTAAGCCTCAATAAAGCTTGCCTTGAGTGCTTCA
AGTAGTGTGTGCCCGTCTGTTGTGTGACTCTGGTAACTAGAGATCCCTCAGACCCTTTTAGTCAGTGTGG
AAAATCTCTAGCAGTGGCGCCCGAACAGGGACTTGAAAGCGAAAGGGAAACCAGAGGAGCTCTCTCGACG
CAGGACTCGGCTTGCTGAAGCGCGCACGGCAAGAGGCGAGGGGCGGCGACTGGTGAGTACGCCAAAAATT
TTGACTAGCGGAGGCTAGAAGGAGAGAGATGGGTGCGAGAGCGTCAGTATTAAGCGGGGGAGAATTAGAT
CGCGATGGGAAAAAATTCGGTTAAGGCCAGGGGGAAAGAAAAAATATAAATTAAAACATATAGTATGGGC
AAGCAGGGAGCTAGAACGATTCGCAGTTAATACTGGCCTGTTAGAAACATCAGAAGGCTGTAGACAAATA
CTGGGACAGCTACAACCATCCCTTCAGACAGGATCAGAAGAACTTAGATCATTATATAATACAGTAGCAA
CCCTCTATTGTGTGCATCAAAGGATAGAGATAAAAGACACCAAGGAAGCTTTAGACAAGATAGAGGAAGA
GCAAAACAAAAGTAAGAAAAAAGCACAGCAAGCAGCAGGATCTTCAGACCTGGAAATTCCCTACAATCCC
CAAAGTCAAGGAGTAGTAGAATCTATGAATAAAGAATTAAAGAAAATTATAGGACAGGTAAGAGATCAGG
CTGAACATCTTAAGACAGCAGTACAAATGGCAGTATTCATCCACAATTTTAAAAGAAAAGGGGGGATTGG
GGGGTACAGTGCAGGGGAAAGAATAGTAGACATAATAGCAACAGACATACAAACTAAAGAATTACAAAAA
CAAATTACAAAAATTCAAAATTTTCGGGTTTATTACAGGGACAGCAGAAATCCACTTTGGAAAGGACCAG
CAAAGCTCCTCTGGAAAGGTGAAGGGGCAGTAGTAATACAAGATAATAGTGACATAAAAGTAGTGCCAAG
AAGAAAAGCAAAGATCATTAGGGATTATGGAAAACAGATGGCAGGTGATGATTGTGTGGCAAGTAGACAG
GATGAGGATTAGAACATGGAAAAGTTTAGTAAAACACCATAAGGAGGAGATATGAGGGACAATTGGAGAA
GTGAATTATATAAATATAAAGTAGTAAAAATTGAACCATTAGGAGTAGCACCCACCAAGGCAAAGAGAAG
AGTGGTGCAGAGAGAAAAAAGAGCAGTGGGAATAGGAGCTTTGTTCCTTGGGTTCTTGGGAGCAGCAGGA
AGCACTATGGGCGCAGCGTCAATGACGCTGACGGTACAGGCCAGACAATTATTGTCTGGTATAGTGCAGC
AGCAGAACAATTTGCTGAGGGCTATTGAGGCGCAACAGCATCTGTTGCAACTCACAGTCTGGGGCATCAA
GCAGCTCCAGGCAAGAATCCTGGCTGTGGAAAGATACCTAAAGGATCAACAGCTCCTGGGGATTTGGGGT
TGCTCTGGAAAACTCATTTGCACCACTGCTGTGCCTTGGAATGCTAGTTGGAGTAATAAATCTCTGGAAC
AGATTTGGAATCACACGACCTGGATGGAGTGGGACAGAGAAATTAACAATTACACAAGCTTAATACACTC
CTTAATTGAAGAATCGCAAAACCAGCAAGAAAAGAATGAACAAGAATTATTGGAATTAGATAAATGGGCA
AGTTTGTGGAATTGGTTTAACATAACAAATTGGCTGTGGTATATAAAATTATTCATAATGATAGTAGGAG
GCTTGGTAGGTTTAAGAATAGTTTTTGCTGTACTTTCTATAGTGAATAGAGTTAGGCAGGGATATTCACC
ATTATCGTTTCAGACCCACCTCCCAACCCCGAGGGGACCCGACAGGCCCGAAGGAATAGAAGAAGAAGGT
GGAGAGAGAGACAGAGACAGATCCATTCGATTAGTGAACGGATCTCGACGGTATCTAGTGATTATCGGAT
CAACTTTGTATAGAAAAGTTGGGTACAACTCCCACTAGACATATCCTACTCTATCATTGATAGAGTGACC
CTTCCATAGACATATCCTACTCTATCATTGATAGAGTGACCCTTCCACTAGGTTCACTTTTCTCTATCAT
TGATAGGGAGTGGTAAACAATTGATGGACAAAATCTATCAATGATAGAGAGTGCATGTTACTAGTATTGT
TCTTCTCTATCATTGATAGTGACTTTGCCTAATCACTTAGCAACTCTATCATTGATAGAGT
